Addgene plasmid #141621: TFORF0486
Purpose: Lentiviral vector for overexpressing the ZFP90 transcription factor ORF with a unique 24-bp barcode. Barcodes facilitate identification of transcription factors in pooled screens.
Depositing lab: Feng Zhang. Depositing organization: Broad Institute. Publication: A transcription factor atlas of directed differentiation. Joung J, Ma S, Tay T, Geiger-Schuller KR, Kirchgatterer PC, Verdine VK, Guo B, Arias-Garcia MA, Allen WE, Singh A, Kuksenko O, Abudayyeh OO, Gootenberg JS, Fu Z, Macrae RK, Buenrostro JD, Regev A, Zhang F. Cell. 2023 Jan 5;186(1):209-229.e26. doi: 10.1016/j.cell.2022.11.026. PubMed 36608654.
Backbone
  Vector backbone: pLX_TRC317
  Backbone manufacturer: Broad Institute Genetic Perturbation Platform
  Backbone size w/o insert (bp): 8264
  Vector type: Mammalian Expression, Lentiviral
  Selectable markers: Puromycin
Growth in bacteria
  Bacterial resistance: Ampicillin, 100 μg/mL
  Growth temperature: 30°C
  Growth strain: NEB Stable
  Copy number: High Copy
Gene/Insert
  Gene/Insert name: ZFP90
  Species: H. sapiens (human)
  Insert size (bp): 443
  Entrez Gene: ZFP90 (a.k.a. FIK, NK10, ZNF756, zfp-90)
  Promoter: EF1a
  Cloning method: Unknown
  Sequencing primers: 5′ GGGTGGAGACTGAAGTTAGGCCAG; 3′ CACATAGCGTAAAAGGAGCAACATAG
Terms and licenses: Academic/Nonprofit Terms; Industry Terms: Not Available to Industry
Depositor comments: NM_001305204,ENST00000611381 . The transcription factor ORF portion of this plasmid was synthesized by Genewiz. Please test multiple small colonies in case of plasmid recombination. To make this collection available in a timely manner, a portion of this collection was not fully sequenced by Addgene. If an Addgene verified full plasmid sequence is not available, please contact us prior to placing an order to request the full sequence.
How to cite: TFORF0486 was a gift from Feng Zhang (Addgene plasmid # 141621 ; http://n2t.net/addgene:141621 ; RRID:Addgene_141621)
