[The description below was written by a language model from this plasmid's Addgene catalogue record and pLannotate feature annotations shown in this document.]
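Description:
TFORF0486 is a third-generation-style, self-inactivating lentiviral expression plasmid built on the pLX_TRC317 backbone. It is designed to overexpress a human ZFP90 transcription factor open reading frame in mammalian cells. In bacteria it is maintained through a high-copy ColE1/pUC-type origin and selected with ampicillin via the β-lactamase gene. An f1 origin and remnants of a lac/lacZα cloning region are also present in the backbone. The depositor warns of possible plasmid recombination, which is common for constructs carrying repeated LTRs.

The viral portion begins with an RSV promoter fused to a truncated HIV-1 5′ LTR, which drives Tat-independent production of genomic RNA in packaging cells. This is followed by the Ψ packaging signal with a gag fragment, the RRE for Rev-dependent nuclear export, and a cPPT/CTS element. An SV40 early promoter drives puromycin N-acetyltransferase, so transduced cells can be selected with puromycin. Downstream, the EF-1α promoter drives the ZFP90 insert, recorded as 443 bp and corresponding to a short isoform. The annotation software labels part of this region as a KRBOX4-like fragment, which most likely reflects similarity to a KRAB-type domain rather than a different gene. A WPRE follows to enhance transcript expression, and the cassette ends at the ΔU3 3′ LTR, with an SV40 polyadenylation signal beyond it.

The record states that each construct carries a unique 24-bp barcode, although the barcode is not annotated in the feature table. The barcode identifies the transcription factor in pooled overexpression screens, such as those examining directed differentiation.
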