Features (pLannotate 1.2.2; 31 found; start..end, strand, type, name):
      5..231     +  promoter       RSV promoter: Rous sarcoma virus enhancer/promoter
    232..412     +  LTR            5' LTR (truncated): truncated 5' long terminal repeat (LTR) from HIV-1
    459..584     +  misc_feature   HIV-1 Ψ: packaging signal of human immunodeficiency virus type 1
    568..931     +  CDS            HIV-1 gag (fragment): gag protein from human immunodeficiency virus 1; gag
   1077..1310    +  misc_feature   RRE: The Rev response element (RRE) of HIV-1 allows for Rev-dependent mRNA export from the nucleus to the cytoplasm.
   1687..1713    +  CDS            Rev (fragment): human immunodeficiency virus 1 (HIV-1) Rev protein; rev; enhances nuclear export of unspliced and incompletely spliced viral mRNAs
   1720..1743    +  promoter       SV40 promoter (fragment): SV40 early promoter
   1744..1815    +  promoter       SV40 promoter (fragment): SV40 enhancer and early promoter
   1839..1974    +  rep_origin     SV40 ori: SV40 origin of replication
   2020..2616    +  CDS            PuroR (fragment): puromycin N-acetyltransferase; pac from Streptomyces; confers resistance to puromycin
   2665..2782    +  misc_feature   cPPT/CTS: central polypurine tract and central termination sequence of HIV-1
   2847..2913    +  CDS            small t antigen (fragment): SV40 (simian virus 40) small t antigen
   2920..4098    +  promoter       EF-1α promoter: strong constitutive promoter for human elongation factor EF-1α
   4136..4345    +  CDS            KRBOX4 (fragment): KRBX4_HUMAN - Also known as ZNF673. Experimental evidence at protein level: Swiss-Prot protein existence level 1. From Homo sapiens (Human).
   4469..4522    +  promoter       U6 promoter (fragment): RNA polymerase III promoter for human U6 snRNA
   4564..5152    +  misc_feature   WPRE: woodchuck hepatitis virus posttranscriptional regulatory element
   5203..5222    +  misc_feature   cPPT/CTS (fragment): central polypurine tract and central termination sequence of HIV-1
   5224..5457    +  LTR            3' LTR (ΔU3): self-inactivating 3' long terminal repeat (LTR) from HIV-1
   5535..5656    +  polyA_signal   SV40 poly(A) signal: SV40 polyadenylation signal
   5696..5831    +  rep_origin     SV40 ori: SV40 origin of replication
   5852..5870    -  promoter       T7 promoter: promoter for bacteriophage T7 RNA polymerase
   5878..6033    +  CDS            lacZα (fragment): LacZα fragment of β-galactosidase; lacZ fragment
   6038..6466    +  rep_origin     f1 ori (sequence partly withheld): f1 bacteriophage origin of replication; arrow indicates direction of (+) strand synthesis
   6519..6623    +  promoter       AmpR promoter: bla
   6624..7484    +  CDS            AmpR: β-lactamase; bla; confers resistance to ampicillin, carbenicillin, and related antibiotics
   7655..8243    +  rep_origin     ori: high-copy-number ColE1/pMB1/pBR322/pUC origin of replication
   8426..8518    +  CDS            lacI (fragment): lac repressor; lacI; The lac repressor binds to the lac operator to inhibit transcription in E. coli. This inhibition can be relieved by adding lactose or isopropyl-β-D-thiogalactopyranoside (IPTG).
   8531..8552    +  protein_bind   CAP binding site: CAP binding activates transcription in the presence of cAMP. E. coli catabolite activator protein
   8567..8597    +  promoter       lac promoter: promoter for the E. coli lac operon
   8605..8621    +  protein_bind   lac operator: The lac repressor binds to the lac operator to inhibit transcription in E. coli. This inhibition can be relieved by adding lactose or isopropyl-β-D-thiogalactopyranoside (IPTG). lac repressor encoded by lacI
   8666..8684    +  promoter       T3 promoter: promoter for bacteriophage T3 RNA polymerase
>Addgene plasmid #141621 | TFORF0486 | addgene full sequence | sequence record 454908 | Addgene NGS Result
TTAATGTAGTCTTATGCAATACTCTTGTAGTCTTGCAACATGGTAACGATGAGTTAGCAACATGCCTTAC
AAGGAGAGAAAAAGCACCGTGCATGCCGATTGGTGGAAGTAAGGTGGTACGATCGTGCCTTATTAGGAAG
GCAACAGACGGGTCTGACATGGATTGGACGAACCACTGAATTGCCGCATTGCAGAGATATTGTATTTAAG
TGCCTAGCTCGATACATAAACGGGTCTCTCTGGTTAGACCAGATCTGAGCCTGGGAGCTCTCTGGCTAAC
TAGGGAACCCACTGCTTAAGCCTCAATAAAGCTTGCCTTGAGTGCTTCAAGTAGTGTGTGCCCGTCTGTT
GTGTGACTCTGGTAACTAGAGATCCCTCAGACCCTTTTAGTCAGTGTGGAAAATCTCTAGCAGTGGCGCC
CGAACAGGGACTTGAAAGCGAAAGGGAAACCAGAGGAGCTCTCTCGACGCAGGACTCGGCTTGCTGAAGC
GCGCACGGCAAGAGGCGAGGGGCGGCGACTGGTGAGTACGCCAAAAATTTTGACTAGCGGAGGCTAGAAG
GAGAGAGATGGGTGCGAGAGCGTCAGTATTAAGCGGGGGAGAATTAGATCGCGATGGGAAAAAATTCGGT
TAAGGCCAGGGGGAAAGAAAAAATATAAATTAAAACATATAGTATGGGCAAGCAGGGAGCTAGAACGATT
CGCAGTTAATCCTGGCCTGTTAGAAACATCAGAAGGCTGTAGACAAATACTGGGACAGCTACAACCATCC
CTTCAGACAGGATCAGAAGAACTTAGATCATTATATAATACAGTAGCAACCCTCTATTGTGTGCATCAAA
GGATAGAGATAAAAGACACCAAGGAAGCTTTAGACAAGATAGAGGAAGAGCAAAACAAAAGTAAGACCAC
CGCACAGCAAGCGGCCGCTGATCTTCAGACCTGGAGGAGGAGATATGAGGGACAATTGGAGAAGTGAATT
ATATAAATATAAAGTAGTAAAAATTGAACCATTAGGAGTAGCACCCACCAAGGCAAAGAGAAGAGTGGTG
CAGAGAGAAAAAAGAGCAGTGGGAATAGGAGCTTTGTTCCTTGGGTTCTTGGGAGCAGCAGGAAGCACTA
TGGGCGCAGCGTCAATGACGCTGACGGTACAGGCCAGACAATTATTGTCTGGTATAGTGCAGCAGCAGAA
CAATTTGCTGAGGGCTATTGAGGCGCAACAGCATCTGTTGCAACTCACAGTCTGGGGCATCAAGCAGCTC
CAGGCAAGAATCCTGGCTGTGGAAAGATACCTAAAGGATCAACAGCTCCTGGGGATTTGGGGTTGCTCTG
GAAAACTCATTTGCACCACTGCTGTGCCTTGGAATGCTAGTTGGAGTAATAAATCTCTGGAACAGATTTG
GAATCACACGACCTGGATGGAGTGGGACAGAGAAATTAACAATTACACAAGCTTAATACACTCCTTAATT
GAAGAATCGCAAAACCAGCAAGAAAAGAATGAACAAGAATTATTGGAATTAGATAAATGGGCAAGTTTGT
GGAATTGGTTTAACATAACAAATTGGCTGTGGTATATAAAATTATTCATAATGATAGTAGGAGGCTTGGT
AGGTTTAAGAATAGTTTTTGCTGTACTTTCTATAGTGAATAGAGTTAGGCAGGGATATTCACCATTATCG
TTTCAGACCCACCTCCCAACCCCGAGGGGACCCATGCATTGCATCTCAATTAGTCAGCAACCAGGTGTGG
AAAGTCCCCAGGCTCCCCAGCAGGCAGAAGTATGCAAAGCATGCGTCTCAATTAGTCAGCAACCATAGTC
CCGCCCCTAACTCCGCCCATCCCGCCCCTAACTCCGCCCAGTTCCGCCCATTCTCCGCCCCATGGCTGAC
TAATTTTTTTTATTTATGCAGAGGCCGAGGCCGCCTCGGCCTCTGAGCTATTCCAGAAGTAGTGAGGAGG
CTTTTTTGGAGGCCTAGGCTTTTGCAAAAAGCTTTCTAGAGGTACCACCGGAGCTTACCATGACCGAGTA
CAAGCCCACGGTGCGCCTCGCCACCCGCGACGACGTCCCCAGGGCCGTACGCACCCTCGCCGCCGCGTTC
GCCGACTACCCCGCCACGCGCCACACCGTCGATCCGGACCGCCACATCGAGCGGGTCACCGAGCTGCAAG
AACTCTTCCTCACGCGCGTCGGGCTCGACATCGGCAAGGTGTGGGTCGCGGACGACGGCGCCGCCGTGGC
GGTCTGGACCACGCCGGAGAGCGTCGAAGCGGGGGCGGTGTTCGCCGAGATCGGCCCGCGCATGGCCGAG
TTGAGCGGTTCCCGGCTGGCCGCGCAGCAACAGATGGAAGGCCTCCTGGCGCCGCACCGGCCCAAGGAGC
CCGCGTGGTTCCTGGCCACCGTCGGCGTCTCGCCCGACCACCAGGGCAAGGGTCTGGGCAGCGCCGTCGT
GCTCCCCGGAGTGGAGGCGGCCGAGCGCGCCGGGGTGCCCGCCTTCCTGGAGACCTCCGCGCCCCGCAAC
CTCCCCTTCTACGAGCGGCTCGGCTTCACCGTCACCGCCGACGTCGAGGTGCCCGAAGGACCGCGCACCT
GGTGCATGACCCGCAAGCCCGGTGCCAGTTAACGAATTCTAGATCTTGAGACAAATGGCAGTATTCATCC
ACAATTTTAAAAGAAAAGGGGGGATTGGGGGGTACAGTGCAGGGGAAAGAATAGTAGACATAATAGCAAC
AGACATACAAACTAAAGAATTACAAAAACAAATTACAAAAATTCAAAATTTTCGGGTTTATTACAGGGAC
AGCAGAGATCCACTTTGGCGCCGGCTCGAGGCCTGCAGGTGCAAAGATGGATAAAGTTTTAAACAGAGAG
GAATCTTTGCAGCTAATGGACCTTCTAGGTCTTGAAAGGAGTGGGAATTGGCTCCGGTGCCCGTCAGTGG
GCAGAGCGCACATCGCCCACAGTCCCCGAGAAGTTGGGGGGAGGGGTCGGCAATTGAACCGGTGCCTAGA
GAAGGTGGCGCGGGGTAAACTGGGAAAGTGATGTCGTGTACTGGCTCCGCCTTTTTCCCGAGGGTGGGGG
AGAACCGTATATAAGTGCAGTAGTCGCCGTGAACGTTCTTTTTCGCAACGGGTTTGCCGCCAGAACACAG
GTAAGTGCCGTGTGTGGTTCCCGCGGGCCTGGCCTCTTTACGGGTTATGGCCCTTGCGTGCCTTGAATTA
CTTCCACCTGGCTGCAGTACGTGATTCTTGATCCCGAGCTTCGGGTTGGAAGTGGGTGGGAGAGTTCGAG
GCCTTGCGCTTAAGGAGCCCCTTCGCCTCGTGCTTGAGTTGAGGCCTGGCCTGGGCGCTGGGGCCGCCGC
GTGCGAATCTGGTGGCACCTTCGCGCCTGTCTCGCTGCTTTCGATAAGTCTCTAGCCATTTAAAATTTTT
GATGACCTGCTGCGACGCTTTTTTTCTGGCAAGATAGTCTTGTAAATGCGGGCCAAGATCTGCACACTGG
TATTTCGGTTTTTGGGGCCGCGGGCGGCGACGGGGCCCGTGCGTCCCAGCGCACATGTTCGGCGAGGCGG
GGCCTGCGAGCGCGGCCACCGAGAATCGGACGGGGGTAGTCTCAAGCTGGCCGGCCTGCTCTGGTGCCTG
GCCTCGCGCCGCCGTGTATCGCCCCGCCCTGGGCGGCAAGGCTGGCCCGGTCGGCACCAGTTGCGTGAGC
GGAAAGATGGCCGCTTCCCGGCCCTGCTGCAGGGAGCTCAAAATGGAGGACGCGGCGCTCGGGAGAGCGG
GCGGGTGAGTCACCCACACAAAGGAAAAGGGCCTTTCCGTCCTCAGCCGTCGCTTCATGTGACTCCACGG
AGTACCGGGCGCCGTCCAGGCACCTCGATTAGTTCTCGAGCTTTTGGAGTACGTCGTCTTTAGGTTGGGG
GGAGGGGTTTTATGCGATGGAGTTTCCCCACACTGAGTGGGTGGAGACTGAAGTTAGGCCAGCTTGGCAC
TTGATGTAATTCTCCTTGGAATTTGCCCTTTTTGAGTTTGGATCTTGGTTCATTCTCAAGCCTCAGACAG
TGGTTCAAAGTTTTTTTCTTCCATTTCAGGTGTCGTGAGGCTAGCACCGCCACCATGGCCCCGAGGCCTC
CGACCGCCGCGCCCCAGGAATCAGTGACATTCAAAGATGTGTCTGTGGACTTCACCCAGGAAGAATGGTA
CCATGTCGACCCTGCTCAGAGGAGCTTATACAGGGATGTGATGCTGGAGAACTATAGCCACCTGGTTTCT
CTTGGATATCAAGTTTCCAAGCCAGAGGTGATCTTCAAATTGGAGCAAGGAGAAGAGCCATGGATATCAG
AGGGAGAAATCCAACGACCTTTCTATCCAGGATTTGTCTGCCTCCTGCCGCTGTCGCTACCATCTGGGAG
TAAGGGCGAAAGAAGACAGAAACTTCCAAGAAAGAATCCTGAGTAGTAATGAACTAGTCCGTAACTTGAA
AGTATTTCGATTTCTTGGCTTTATATATCTTGTGGAAAGGACGAAACCCAAACTCAGCGAACATTGAGAC
GCGTTAAGTCGACAATCAACCTCTGGATTACAAAATTTGTGAAAGATTGACTGGTATTCTTAACTATGTT
GCTCCTTTTACGCTATGTGGATACGCTGCTTTAATGCCTTTGTATCATGCTATTGCTTCCCGTATGGCTT
TCATTTTCTCCTCCTTGTATAAATCCTGGTTGCTGTCTCTTTATGAGGAGTTGTGGCCCGTTGTCAGGCA
ACGTGGCGTGGTGTGCACTGTGTTTGCTGACGCAACCCCCACTGGTTGGGGCATTGCCACCACCTGTCAG
CTCCTTTCCGGGACTTTCGCTTTCCCCCTCCCTATTGCCACGGCGGAACTCATCGCCGCCTGCCTTGCCC
GCTGCTGGACAGGGGCTCGGCTGTTGGGCACTGACAATTCCGTGGTGTTGTCGGGGAAATCATCGTCCTT
TCCTTGGCTGCTCGCCTGTGTTGCCACCTGGATTCTGCGCGGGACGTCCTTCTGCTACGTCCCTTCGGCC
CTCAATCCAGCGGACCTTCCTTCCCGCGGCCTGCTGCCGGCTCTGCGGCCTCTTCCGCGTCTTCGCCTTC
GCCCTCAGACGAGTCGGATCTCCCTTTGGGCCGCCTCCCCGCGTCGACTTTAAGACCAATGACTTACAAG
GCAGCTGTAGATCTTAGCCACTTTTTAAAAGAAAAGGGGGGACTGGAAGGGCTAATTCACTCCCAACGAA
GACAAGATCTGCTTTTTGCTTGTACTGGGTCTCTCTGGTTAGACCAGATCTGAGCCTGGGAGCTCTCTGG
CTAACTAGGGAACCCACTGCTTAAGCCTCAATAAAGCTTGCCTTGAGTGCTTCAAGTAGTGTGTGCCCGT
CTGTTGTGTGACTCTGGTAACTAGAGATCCCTCAGACCCTTTTAGTCAGTGTGGAAAATCTCTAGCAGTA
CGTATAGTAGTTCATGTCATCTTATTATTCAGTATTTATAACTTGCAAAGAAATGAATATCAGAGAGTGA
GAGGAACTTGTTTATTGCAGCTTATAATGGTTACAAATAAAGCAATAGCATCACAAATTTCACAAATAAA
GCATTTTTTTCACTGCATTCTAGTTGTGGTTTGTCCAAACTCATCAATGTATCTTATCATGTCTGGCTCT
AGCTATCCCGCCCCTAACTCCGCCCATCCCGCCCCTAACTCCGCCCAGTTCCGCCCATTCTCCGCCCCAT
GGCTGACTAATTTTTTTTATTTATGCAGAGGCCGAGGCCGCCTCGGCCTCTGAGCTATTCCAGAAGTAGT
GAGGAGGCTTTTTTGGAGGCCTAGGGACGTACCCAATTCGCCCTATAGTGAGTCGTATTACGCGCGCTCA
CTGGCCGTCGTTTTACAACGTCGTGACTGGGAAAACCCTGGCGTTACCCAACTTAATCGCCTTGCAGCAC
ATCCCCCTTTCGCCAGCTGGCGTAATAGCGAAGAGGCCCGCACCGATCGCCCTTCCCAACAGTTGCGCAG
CCTGAATGGCGAATGGG
[124 nt withheld, positions 6038-6161]
C
[91 nt withheld, positions 6163-6253]
A
[49 nt withheld, positions 6255-6303]
CCTTTGACGTTGGAGTCCACGTTCTTT
[37 nt withheld, positions 6331-6367]
ACCCTATCTCGGTCTATTCTTTTGATTTATAAGGGATTTTGCCGATTTCGGCCTATTGGTTAAAAAATGA
GCTGATTTAACAAAAATTTAACGCGAATTTTAACAAAATATTAACGCTTACAATTTAGGTGGCACTTTTC
GGGGAAATGTGCGCGGAACCCCTATTTGTTTATTTTTCTAAATACATTCAAATATGTATCCGCTCATGAG
ACAATAACCCTGATAAATGCTTCAATAATATTGAAAAAGGAAGAGTATGAGTATTCAACATTTCCGTGTC
GCCCTTATTCCCTTTTTTGCGGCATTTTGCCTTCCTGTTTTTGCTCACCCAGAAACGCTGGTGAAAGTAA
AAGATGCTGAAGATCAGTTGGGTGCACGAGTGGGTTACATCGAACTGGATCTCAACAGCGGTAAGATCCT
TGAGAGTTTTCGCCCCGAAGAACGTTTTCCAATGATGAGCACTTTTAAAGTTCTGCTATGTGGCGCGGTA
TTATCCCGTATTGACGCCGGGCAAGAGCAACTCGGTCGCCGCATACACTATTCTCAGAATGACTTGGTTG
AGTACTCACCAGTCACAGAAAAGCATCTTACGGATGGCATGACAGTAAGAGAATTATGCAGTGCTGCCAT
AACCATGAGTGATAACACTGCGGCCAACTTACTTCTGACAACGATCGGAGGACCGAAGGAGCTAACCGCT
TTTTTGCACAACATGGGGGATCATGTAACTCGCCTTGATCGTTGGGAACCGGAGCTGAATGAAGCCATAC
CAAACGACGAGCGTGACACCACGATGCCTGTAGCAATGGCAACAACGTTGCGCAAACTATTAACTGGCGA
ACTACTTACTCTAGCTTCCCGGCAACAATTAATAGACTGGATGGAGGCGGATAAAGTTGCAGGACCACTT
CTGCGCTCGGCCCTTCCGGCTGGCTGGTTTATTGCTGATAAATCTGGAGCCGGTGAGCGTGGGTCTCGCG
GTATCATTGCAGCACTGGGGCCAGATGGTAAGCCCTCCCGTATCGTAGTTATCTACACGACGGGGAGTCA
GGCAACTATGGATGAACGAAATAGACAGATCGCTGAGATAGGTGCCTCACTGATTAAGCATTGGTAACTG
TCAGACCAAGTTTACTCATATATACTTTAGATTGATTTAAAACTTCATTTTTAATTTAAAAGGATCTAGG
TGAAGATCCTTTTTGATAATCTCATGACCAAAATCCCTTAACGTGAGTTTTCGTTCCACTGAGCGTCAGA
CCCCGTAGAAAAGATCAAAGGATCTTCTTGAGATCCTTTTTTTCTGCGCGTAATCTGCTGCTTGCAAACA
AAAAAACCACCGCTACCAGCGGTGGTTTGTTTGCCGGATCAAGAGCTACCAACTCTTTTTCCGAAGGTAA
CTGGCTTCAGCAGAGCGCAGATACCAAATACTGTTCTTCTAGTGTAGCCGTAGTTAGGCCACCACTTCAA
GAACTCTGTAGCACCGCCTACATACCTCGCTCTGCTAATCCTGTTACCAGTGGCTGCTGCCAGTGGCGAT
AAGTCGTGTCTTACCGGGTTGGACTCAAGACGATAGTTACCGGATAAGGCGCAGCGGTCGGGCTGAACGG
GGGGTTCGTGCACACAGCCCAGCTTGGAGCGAACGACCTACACCGAACTGAGATACCTACAGCGTGAGCT
ATGAGAAAGCGCCACGCTTCCCGAAGGGAGAAAGGCGGACAGGTATCCGGTAAGCGGCAGGGTCGGAACA
GGAGAGCGCACGAGGGAGCTTCCAGGGGGAAACGCCTGGTATCTTTATAGTCCTGTCGGGTTTCGCCACC
TCTGACTTGAGCGTCGATTTTTGTGATGCTCGTCAGGGGGGCGGAGCCTATGGAAAAACGCCAGCAACGC
GGCCTTTTTACGGTTCCTGGCCTTTTGCTGGCCTTTTGCTCACATGTTCTTTCCTGCGTTATCCCCTGAT
TCTGTGGATAACCGTATTACCGCCTTTGAGTGAGCTGATACCGCTCGCCGCAGCCGAACGACCGAGCGCA
GCGAGTCAGTGAGCGAGGAAGCGGAAGAGCGCCCAATACGCAAACCGCCTCTCCCCGCGCGTTGGCCGAT
TCATTAATGCAGCTGGCACGACAGGTTTCCCGACTGGAAAGCGGGCAGTGAGCGCAACGCAATTAATGTG
AGTTAGCTCACTCATTAGGCACCCCAGGCTTTACACTTTATGCTTCCGGCTCGTATGTTGTGTGGAATTG
TGAGCGGATAACAATTTCACACAGGAAACAGCTATGACCATGATTACGCCAAGCGCGCAATTAACCCTCA
CTAAAGGGAACAAAAGCTGGAGCTGCAAGC
