>Addgene plasmid #141621 | TFORF0486 | depositor partial sequence | sequence record 277000 | Insert
ACCGCCACCATGGCCCCGAGGCCTCCGACCGCCGCGCCCCAGGAATCAGTGACATTCAAAGATGTGTCTG
TGGACTTCACCCAGGAAGAATGGTACCATGTCGACCCTGCTCAGAGGAGCTTATACAGGGATGTGATGCT
GGAGAACTATAGCCACCTGGTTTCTCTTGGATATCAAGTTTCCAAGCCAGAGGTGATCTTCAAATTGGAG
CAAGGAGAAGAGCCATGGATATCAGAGGGAGAAATCCAACGACCTTTCTATCCAGGATTTGTCTGCCTCC
TGCCGCTGTCGCTACCATCTGGGAGTAAGGGCGAAAGAAGACAGAAACTTCCAAGAAAGAATCCTGAGTA
GTAATGAACTAGTCCGTAACTTGAAAGTATTTCGATTTCTTGGCTTTATATATCTTGTGGAAAGGACGAA
ACCCAAACTCAGCGAACATTGAG
