>Addgene plasmid #141621 | TFORF0486 | depositor partial sequence | sequence record 277001 | Barcode
AACCCAAACTCAGCGAACATTGAG
